>Addgene plasmid #36667 | TAL2204 | depositor partial sequence | sequence record 45860 | TAL2204 sequence 1640 bps
GAACCTGACCCCAGACCAGGTAGTCGCAATCGCGTCAAACGGAGGGGGAAAGCAAGCCCTGGAAACCGTG
CAAAGGTTGTTGCCGGTCCTTTGTCAAGACCACGGCCTTACACCGGAGCAAGTCGTGGCCATTGCATCCC
ACGACGGTGGCAAACAGGCTCTTGAGACGGTTCAGAGACTTCTCCCAGTTCTCTGTCAAGCCCACGGGCT
GACTCCCGATCAAGTTGTAGCGATTGCGTCGCATGACGGAGGGAAACAAGCATTGGAGACTGTCCAACGG
CTCCTTCCCGTGTTGTGTCAAGCCCACGGTTTGACGCCTGCACAAGTGGTCGCCATCGCCTCGAATGGCG
GCGGTAAGCAGGCGCTGGAAACAGTACAGCGCCTGCTGCCTGTACTGTGCCAGGATCATGGACTGACCCC
AGACCAGGTAGTCGCAATCGCGTCACATGACGGGGGAAAGCAAGCCCTGGAAACCGTGCAAAGGTTGTTG
CCGGTCCTTTGTCAAGACCACGGCCTTACACCGGAGCAAGTCGTGGCCATTGCATCCCACGACGGTGGCA
AACAGGCTCTTGAGACGGTTCAGAGACTTCTCCCAGTTCTCTGTCAAGCCCACGGGCTGACTCCCGATCA
AGTTGTAGCGATTGCGTCGCATGACGGAGGGAAACAAGCATTGGAGACTGTCCAACGGCTCCTTCCCGTG
TTGTGTCAAGCCCACGGTTTGACGCCTGCACAAGTGGTCGCCATCGCCTCCAATATTGGCGGTAAGCAGG
CGCTGGAAACAGTACAGCGCCTGCTGCCTGTACTGTGCCAGGATCATGGACTGACCCCAGACCAGGTAGT
CGCAATCGCGAACAATAATGGGGGAAAGCAAGCCCTGGAAACCGTGCAAAGGTTGTTGCCGGTCCTTTGT
CAAGACCACGGCCTTACACCGGAGCAAGTCGTGGCCATTGCAAATAATAACGGTGGCAAACAGGCTCTTG
AGACGGTTCAGAGACTTCTCCCAGTTCTCTGTCAAGCCCACGGGCTGACTCCCGATCAAGTTGTAGCGAT
TGCGAATAACAATGGAGGGAAACAAGCATTGGAGACTGTCCAACGGCTCCTTCCCGTGTTGTGTCAAGCC
CACGGTTTGACGCCTGCACAAGTGGTCGCCATCGCCAACAACAACGGCGGTAAGCAGGCGCTGGAAACAG
TACAGCGCCTGCTGCCTGTACTGTGCCAGGATCATGGACTGACCCCAGACCAGGTAGTCGCAATCGCGAA
CAATAATGGGGGAAAGCAAGCCCTGGAAACCGTGCAAAGGTTGTTGCCGGTCCTTTGTCAAGACCACGGC
CTTACACCGGAGCAAGTCGTGGCCATTGCAAGCAACATCGGTGGCAAACAGGCTCTTGAGACGGTTCAGA
GACTTCTCCCAGTTCTCTGTCAAGCCCACGGGCTGACTCCCGATCAAGTTGTAGCGATTGCGTCCAACGG
TGGAGGGAAACAAGCATTGGAGACTGTCCAACGGCTCCTTCCCGTGTTGTGTCAAGCCCACGGTTTGACG
CCTGCACAAGTGGTCGCCATCGCCAACAACAACGGCGGTAAGCAGGCGCTGGAAACAGTACAGCGCCTGC
TGCCTGTACTGTGCCAGGATCATGGACTGA
