>Addgene plasmid #36667 | TAL2204 | addgene partial sequence | sequence record 48039 | CMV-F 5'-CGCAAATGGGCGGTAGGCGTG-3'
CTCTCTGGCTAACTAGAGAACCCACTGCTTACTGGCTTATCGAAATTAATACGACTCACTATAGGGAGAC
CCAAGCTGGCTAGCACCATGGACTACAAAGACCATGACGGTGATTATAAAGATCATGACATCGATTACAA
GGATGACGATGACAAGATGGCCCCCAAGAAGAAGAGGAAGGTGGGCATTCACCGCGGGGTACCTATGGTG
GACTTGAGGACACTCGGTTATTCGCAACAGCAACAGGAGAAAATCAAGCCTAAGGTCAGGAGCACCGTCG
CGCAACACCACGAGGCGCTTGTGGGGCATGGCTTCACTCATGCGCATATTGTCGCGCTTTCACAGCACCC
TGCGGCGCTTGGGACGGTGGCTGTCAAATACCAAGATATGATTGCGGCCCTGCCCGAAGCCACGCACGAG
GCAATTGTAGGGGTCGGTAAACAGTGGTCGGGAGCGCGAGCACTTGAGGCGCTGCTGACTGTGGCGGGTG
AGCTTAGGGGGCCTCCGCTCCAGCTCGACACCGGGCAGCTGCTGAAGATCGCGAAGAGAGGGGGAGTAAC
AGCGGTAGAGGCAGTGCACGCCTGGCGCAATGCGCTCACCGGGGCCCCCTTGAACCTGACCCCAGACCAG
GTAGTCGCAATCGCGTCAAACGGAGGGGGAAAGCAAGCCCTGGAAACCGTGCAAAGGTTGTTGCCGGTCC
TTTGTCAAGACCACGGCCTTACACCGGAGCAAGTCGTGGCCATTGCATCCCACGACGGTGGCAAACAGGC
TCTTGAGACGGTTCAGAGACTTCTCCCAGTTCTCTGTC
