>Addgene plasmid #36667 | TAL2204 | addgene partial sequence | sequence record 48040 | JDS-TALEN-F 5'-TAGGGGTCGGTAAACAGTGG-3'
CTGCTGACTGTGGCGGGTGAGCTTAGGGGGCCTCCGCTCCAGCTCGACACCGGGCAGCTGCTGAAGATCG
CGAAGAGAGGGGGAGTAACAGCGGTAGAGGCAGTGCACGCCTGGCGCAATGCGCTCACCGGGGCCCCCTT
GAACCTGACCCCAGACCAGGTAGTCGCAATCGCGTCAAACGGAGGGGGAAAGCAAGCCCTGGAAACCGTG
CAAAGGTTGTTGCCGGTCCTTTGTCAAGACCACGGCCTTACACCGGAGCAAGTCGTGGCCATTGCATCCC
ACGACGGTGGCAAACAGGCTCTTGAGACGGTTCAGAGACTTCTCCCAGTTCTCTGTCAAGCCCACGGGCT
GACTCCCGATCAAGTTGTAGCGATTGCGTCGCATGACGGAGGGAAACAAGCATTGGAGACTGTCCAACGG
CTCCTTCCCGTGTTGTGTCAAGCCCACGGTTTGACGCCTGCACAAGTGGTCGCCATCGCCTCGAATGGCG
GCGGTAAGCAGGCGCTGGAAACAGTACAGCGCCTGCTGCCTGTACTGTGCCAGGATCATGGACTGACCCC
AGACCAGGTAGTCGCAATCGCGTCACATGACGGGGGAAAGCAAGCCCTGGAAACCGTGCAAAGGTTGTTG
CCGGTCCTTTGTCAAGACCACGGCCTTACACCGGAGCAAGTCGTGGCCATTGCATCCCACGACGGTGGCA
AACAGGCTCTTGAGACGGTTCAGAGACTTCTCCCAGTTCTCTGTCAAGCCCACGGGCTGACTCCCGATCA
AGTTGTAGCGATTGCGTCGCATGACGGAGGGAAACAAGCATTGGAGACTGTCCAACGGCTCCTTCCCGTG
TTGTGTCAAGCCCACGGTTTGACGCCTGCACAAGTGGTCGCCATCGCCTCCAATATTGGCGGTAAGCAGG
CGCTGGAAACAGTACAGCGCCTGCTGCCTGTACTGTGCC
