[The description below was written by a language model from this plasmid's Addgene catalogue record.]
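Description:
TAL2204 is a mammalian expression plasmid encoding the left monomer of a TALEN pair directed against the human EXT2 gene. It is built on the JDS78 backbone, a roughly 6.4 kb TALEN expression vector, into which a TAL effector repeat array of about 1.6 kb was inserted by restriction cloning at BsmBI sites that were destroyed in the process. The plasmid is maintained in E. coli as a high-copy construct under ampicillin selection. The record does not name the origin of replication, and no feature table is provided.

The repeat array was produced by the FLASH assembly method for high-throughput TALEN construction, and it specifies recognition of one half-site in EXT2. In the backbone it is joined in frame to an N-terminal 3X FLAG tag, which allows detection of the protein, and to a C-terminal wild-type FokI nuclease domain. Because FokI cleaves only as a dimer, this left monomer must be used with a matching right TALEN that binds the opposite strand across a spacer. The paired FokI domains then introduce a double-strand break between the two binding sites. Repair of that break can yield indel mutations or support homology-directed editing at the locus.

Expression in mammalian cells is driven by the CMV promoter. The vector type also lists a T7 promoter, which allows in vitro synthesis of TALEN mRNA for direct delivery. The listed sequencing primers suggest a BGH polyadenylation region downstream of the coding sequence. The depositor recommends checking the plasmid by diagnostic restriction digest before use.
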