Addgene plasmid #36667: TAL2204
Depositing lab: Keith Joung. Depositing organization: Massachusetts General Hospital. Publication: FLASH assembly of TALENs for high-throughput genome editing. Reyon D, Tsai SQ, Khayter C, Foden JA, Sander JD, Joung JK. Nat Biotechnol. 2012 Apr 8. doi: 10.1038/nbt.2170. PubMed 22484455.
Backbone
  Vector backbone: JDS78
  Backbone manufacturer: Joung lab (Addgene Plasmid # 32290)
  Backbone size w/o insert (bp): 6447
  Vector type: Mammalian, T7 for in vitro mRNA synthesis
Growth in bacteria
  Bacterial resistance: Ampicillin, 100 μg/mL
  Growth temperature: 37°C
  Growth strain: XL1 Blue
  Copy number: High Copy
Gene/Insert
  Gene/Insert name: EXT2-TALEN_Left (alt name: EXT2)
  Species: H. sapiens (human)
  Insert size (bp): 1640
  Entrez Gene: Ext2
  Promoter: CMV
  Tag / fusion protein: 3X Flag (N terminal on backbone); WT FOKI (C terminal on backbone)
  Cloning method: Restriction Enzyme; 5′ cloning site BsmBI (destroyed during cloning); 3′ cloning site BsmBI (destroyed during cloning)
  Sequencing primers: 5′ CMV-F; 3′ BGH-rev
Terms and licenses: Academic/Nonprofit Terms; Industry Terms: Not Available to Industry
Depositor comments: Target binding site: TTCCTCCCAGGGGGATGT It is strongly recommended that users perform a diagnostic digest to verify this plasmid prior to use. For example, a double digest of the plasmid with BamHI and KpnI should result in two bands at 2.2kb and 5.9kb.
How to cite: TAL2204 was a gift from Keith Joung (Addgene plasmid # 36667 ; http://n2t.net/addgene:36667 ; RRID:Addgene_36667)
